>Addgene plasmid #50849 | NESRA-DEVD-BNLS | depositor full sequence | sequence record 76294 | NESRA-DEVD-BNLS sequence 6913 bps
GACGGATCGGGAGATCTCCCGATCCCCTATGGTGCACTCTCAGTACAATCTGCTCTGATGCCGCATAGTT
AAGCCAGTATCTGCTCCCTGCTTGTGTGTTGGAGGTCGCTGAGTAGTGCGCGAGCAAAATTTAAGCTACA
ACAAGGCAAGGCTTGACCGACAATTGCATGAAGAATCTGCTTAGGGTTAGGCGTTTTGCGCTGCTTCGCG
ATGTACGGGCCAGATATACGCGTTGACATTGATTATTGACTAGTTATTAATAGTAATCAATTACGGGGTC
ATTAGTTCATAGCCCATATATGGAGTTCCGCGTTACATAACTTACGGTAAATGGCCCGCCTGGCTGACCG
CCCAACGACCCCCGCCCATTGACGTCAATAATGACGTATGTTCCCATAGTAACGCCAATAGGGACTTTCC
ATTGACGTCAATGGGTGGAGTATTTACGGTAAACTGCCCACTTGGCAGTACATCAAGTGTATCATATGCC
AAGTACGCCCCCTATTGACGTCAATGACGGTAAATGGCCCGCCTGGCATTATGCCCAGTACATGACCTTA
TGGGACTTTCCTACTTGGCAGTACATCTACGTATTAGTCATCGCTATTACCATGGTGATGCGGTTTTGGC
AGTACATCAATGGGCGTGGATAGCGGTTTGACTCACGGGGATTTCCAAGTCTCCACCCCATTGACGTCAA
TGGGAGTTTGTTTTGGCACCAAAATCAACGGGACTTTCCAAAATGTCGTAACAACTCCGCCCCATTGACG
CAAATGGGCGGTAGGCGTGTACGGTGGGAGGTCTATATAAGCAGAGCTCTCTGGCTAACTAGAGAACCCA
CTGCTTACTGGCTTATCGAAATTAATACGACTCACTATAGGGAGACCCAAGCTGGCTAGCGTGCCGCCAC
CATGGCCTCGAGAATGAACCTGGTGGACCTCCAAAAGAAGCTGGAGGAGCTGGAGCTGGACGAGCAGCAG
ATGGTGAGCAAGAGCGAGGAGGTCATCAAAGAGTTCATGCGCTTCAAGGTGCGCTTGGAGGGCTCCATGA
ACGGCCACGAGTTCGAGATCGAGGGCGAGGGCGAGGGCCGCCCCTACGAGGGCACCCAGACCGCCAAGCT
GAAGGTGACCAAGGGCGGCCCCCTGCCCTTCGCCTGGGACATCCTGTCCCCCCAGATCATGTACGGCTCC
AAGGCGTACGTGAAGCACCCCGCCGACGTCCCCGATTACATGAAGCTGTCCTTCCCCGAGGGCTTCAAGT
GGGAGCGCGTGATGCACTTCGAGGACGGCGGTCTGGTGACCGTGACTCAGGACACCTCCCTGCAGGACGG
CACGCTGATCTACAAGGTGAAGATGCGCGGCACCAACTTCCCCCCCGACGGCCCCGTAATGCAGAAGAAG
ACCTTGGGCTGGGATTATGCCACCGAGCGCCTGTACCCCGAAGACGGCGTGCTGAAGGGCGAGCTTCTGG
GGCGCCTGAAGCTGAAGGACGGCGGCCTCAACCTGGTGGAGTTCAAGACCATCTACATGGCCAAGAAGCC
CGTGCAACTGCCCGGCTACTACTTCGTGGACACCAAGCTGGGCATCACCTCCCACAACGAGGACTACACC
ATCGTGGAACAGTACGAGCGCTCCGAGGGCCGCCACCACCTGGGCATGGACGAGCTGTACAAGGGAACGG
CGGGAAGCGGTACCGCCTCCGGCGATGAGGTGGATGGAGCCACCATCAAAGAGTTCATGCGCTTCAAGGT
GCGCATGGAGGGCTCCATGAACGGCCACGAGTTCGAGATCGAGGGCGAGGGCGAGGGCCGCCCCTACGAG
GGCACCCAGACCGCCAAGCTGAAGGTGACCAAGGGCGGCCCCCTGCCCTTTGCCTGGGACATCCTGTCCC
CCCAGATCATGTACGGCTCCAAAGCGTACGTGAGGCACCCCGCCGACATCCCCGATTACAAGAAGCTGCC
CTTCCCCGAGGGCTTCAAGTGGGAGCGCGTGATGAACTTCGAAGACGGCGGTCTGGTGACCGTTACCCAG
GACTCCTCCCTGCAGGACGGCACGCTGATCTGCAAGGTGAAGATTCGCGGCACCAACTTCCCCCCCGACG
GCCCCGTAATGCAGAAGAAGACCATGGGCTGGGAGGCCTCCACCGAGATGCTGTACCCCAAGGACGGCGT
GCTGAAGGGCCATAGCTATCAGGCCCTGAAGCTGAAGGACGGCGGCCACTACCTGGTGGAGTTCGAGACC
ATCTACATGGCCAAGAAGCCCGTGCAACTGCCCGGCGATTACTGTGTGGACACCAAGCTGGACATCACCT
CCCACAACGAGGACTACACCATCGTGGAACAGTACGGGCGCTCCGAGGGCCGCCACCGTCTGGGCATGGA
CGAGCGGTACAAGGGAACGGCGGGAAGCGATCCAAAAAAGAAGAGAAAGGTAGATCCAAAAAAGAAGAGA
AAGGTAGATCCAAAAAAGAAGAGAAAGGTATAAAAGCTTGGTAAACCGCTGATCAGCCTCGACTGTGCCT
TCTAGTTGCCAGCCATCTGTTGTTTGCCCCTCCCCCGTGCCTTCCTTGACCCTGGAAGGTGCCACTCCCA
CTGTCCTTTCCTAATAAAATGAGGAAATTGCATCGCATTGTCTGAGTAGGTGTCATTCTATTCTGGGGGG
TGGGGTGGGGCAGGACAGCAAGGGGGAGGATTGGGAAGACAATAGCAGGCATGCTGGGGATGCGGTGGGC
TCTATGGCTTCTGAGGCGGAAAGAACCAGCTGGGGCTCTAGGGGGTATCCCC
[124 nt withheld, positions 2783-2906]
C
[91 nt withheld, positions 2908-2998]
A
[49 nt withheld, positions 3000-3048]
CCTTTGACGTTGGAGTCCACGTTCTTT
[37 nt withheld, positions 3076-3112]
ACCCTATCTCGGTCTATTCTTTTGATTTATAAGGGATTTTGCCGATTTCGGCCTATTGGTTAAAAAATGA
GCTGATTTAACAAAAATTTAACGCGAATTAATTCTGTGGAATGTGTGTCAGTTAGGGTGTGGAAAGTCCC
CAGGCTCCCCAGCAGGCAGAAGTATGCAAAGCATGCATCTCAATTAGTCAGCAACCAGGTGTGGAAAGTC
CCCAGGCTCCCCAGCAGGCAGAAGTATGCAAAGCATGCATCTCAATTAGTCAGCAACCATAGTCCCGCCC
CTAACTCCGCCCATCCCGCCCCTAACTCCGCCCAGTTCCGCCCATTCTCCGCCCCATGGCTGACTAATTT
TTTTTATTTATGCAGAGGCCGAGGCCGCCTCTGCCTCTGAGCTATTCCAGAAGTAGTGAGGAGGCTTTTT
TGGAGGCCTAGGCTTTTGCAAAAAGCTCCCGGGAGCTTGTATATCCATTTTCGGATCTGATCAAGAGACA
GGATGAGGATCGTTTCGCATGATTGAACAAGATGGATTGCACGCAGGTTCTCCGGCCGCTTGGGTGGAGA
GGCTATTCGGCTATGACTGGGCACAACAGACAATCGGCTGCTCTGATGCCGCCGTGTTCCGGCTGTCAGC
GCAGGGGCGCCCGGTTCTTTTTGTCAAGACCGACCTGTCCGGTGCCCTGAATGAACTGCAGGACGAGGCA
GCGCGGCTATCGTGGCTGGCCACGACGGGCGTTCCTTGCGCAGCTGTGCTCGACGTTGTCACTGAAGCGG
GAAGGGACTGGCTGCTATTGGGCGAAGTGCCGGGGCAGGATCTCCTGTCATCTCACCTTGCTCCTGCCGA
GAAAGTATCCATCATGGCTGATGCAATGCGGCGGCTGCATACGCTTGATCCGGCTACCTGCCCATTCGAC
CACCAAGCGAAACATCGCATCGAGCGAGCACGTACTCGGATGGAAGCCGGTCTTGTCGATCAGGATGATC
TGGACGAAGAGCATCAGGGGCTCGCGCCAGCCGAACTGTTCGCCAGGCTCAAGGCGCGCATGCCCGACGG
CGAGGATCTCGTCGTGACCCATGGCGATGCCTGCTTGCCGAATATCATGGTGGAAAATGGCCGCTTTTCT
GGATTCATCGACTGTGGCCGGCTGGGTGTGGCGGACCGCTATCAGGACATAGCGTTGGCTACCCGTGATA
TTGCTGAAGAGCTTGGCGGCGAATGGGCTGACCGCTTCCTCGTGCTTTACGGTATCGCCGCTCCCGATTC
GCAGCGCATCGCCTTCTATCGCCTTCTTGACGAGTTCTTCTGAGCGGGACTCTGGGGTTCGAAATGACCG
ACCAAGCGACGCCCAACCTGCCATCACGAGATTTCGATTCCACCGCCGCCTTCTATGAAAGGTTGGGCTT
CGGAATCGTTTTCCGGGACGCCGGCTGGATGATCCTCCAGCGCGGGGATCTCATGCTGGAGTTCTTCGCC
CACCCCAACTTGTTTATTGCAGCTTATAATGGTTACAAATAAAGCAATAGCATCACAAATTTCACAAATA
AAGCATTTTTTTCACTGCATTCTAGTTGTGGTTTGTCCAAACTCATCAATGTATCTTATCATGTCTGTAT
ACCGTCGACCTCTAGCTAGAGCTTGGCGTAATCATGGTCATAGCTGTTTCCTGTGTGAAATTGTTATCCG
CTCACAATTCCACACAACATACGAGCCGGAAGCATAAAGTGTAAAGCCTGGGGTGCCTAATGAGTGAGCT
AACTCACATTAATTGCGTTGCGCTCACTGCCCGCTTTCCAGTCGGGAAACCTGTCGTGCCAGCTGCATTA
ATGAATCGGCCAACGCGCGGGGAGAGGCGGTTTGCGTATTGGGCGCTCTTCCGCTTCCTCGCTCACTGAC
TCGCTGCGCTCGGTCGTTCGGCTGCGGCGAGCGGTATCAGCTCACTCAAAGGCGGTAATACGGTTATCCA
CAGAATCAGGGGATAACGCAGGAAAGAACATGTGAGCAAAAGGCCAGCAAAAGGCCAGGAACCGTAAAAA
GGCCGCGTTGCTGGCGTTTTTCCATAGGCTCCGCCCCCCTGACGAGCATCACAAAAATCGACGCTCAAGT
CAGAGGTGGCGAAACCCGACAGGACTATAAAGATACCAGGCGTTTCCCCCTGGAAGCTCCCTCGTGCGCT
CTCCTGTTCCGACCCTGCCGCTTACCGGATACCTGTCCGCCTTTCTCCCTTCGGGAAGCGTGGCGCTTTC
TCATAGCTCACGCTGTAGGTATCTCAGTTCGGTGTAGGTCGTTCGCTCCAAGCTGGGCTGTGTGCACGAA
CCCCCCGTTCAGCCCGACCGCTGCGCCTTATCCGGTAACTATCGTCTTGAGTCCAACCCGGTAAGACACG
ACTTATCGCCACTGGCAGCAGCCACTGGTAACAGGATTAGCAGAGCGAGGTATGTAGGCGGTGCTACAGA
GTTCTTGAAGTGGTGGCCTAACTACGGCTACACTAGAAGAACAGTATTTGGTATCTGCGCTCTGCTGAAG
CCAGTTACCTTCGGAAAAAGAGTTGGTAGCTCTTGATCCGGCAAACAAACCACCGCTGGTAGCGGTTTTT
TTGTTTGCAAGCAGCAGATTACGCGCAGAAAAAAAGGATCTCAAGAAGATCCTTTGATCTTTTCTACGGG
GTCTGACGCTCAGTGGAACGAAAACTCACGTTAAGGGATTTTGGTCATGAGATTATCAAAAAGGATCTTC
ACCTAGATCCTTTTAAATTAAAAATGAAGTTTTAAATCAATCTAAAGTATATATGAGTAAACTTGGTCTG
ACAGTTACCAATGCTTAATCAGTGAGGCACCTATCTCAGCGATCTGTCTATTTCGTTCATCCATAGTTGC
CTGACTCCCCGTCGTGTAGATAACTACGATACGGGAGGGCTTACCATCTGGCCCCAGTGCTGCAATGATA
CCGCGAGACCCACGCTCACCGGCTCCAGATTTATCAGCAATAAACCAGCCAGCCGGAAGGGCCGAGCGCA
GAAGTGGTCCTGCAACTTTATCCGCCTCCATCCAGTCTATTAATTGTTGCCGGGAAGCTAGAGTAAGTAG
TTCGCCAGTTAATAGTTTGCGCAACGTTGTTGCCATTGCTACAGGCATCGTGGTGTCACGCTCGTCGTTT
GGTATGGCTTCATTCAGCTCCGGTTCCCAACGATCAAGGCGAGTTACATGATCCCCCATGTTGTGCAAAA
AAGCGGTTAGCTCCTTCGGTCCTCCGATCGTTGTCAGAAGTAAGTTGGCCGCAGTGTTATCACTCATGGT
TATGGCAGCACTGCATAATTCTCTTACTGTCATGCCATCCGTAAGATGCTTTTCTGTGACTGGTGAGTAC
TCAACCAAGTCATTCTGAGAATAGTGTATGCGGCGACCGAGTTGCTCTTGCCCGGCGTCAATACGGGATA
ATACCGCGCCACATAGCAGAACTTTAAAAGTGCTCATCATTGGAAAACGTTCTTCGGGGCGAAAACTCTC
AAGGATCTTACCGCTGTTGAGATCCAGTTCGATGTAACCCACTCGTGCACCCAACTGATCTTCAGCATCT
TTTACTTTCACCAGCGTTTCTGGGTGAGCAAAAACAGGAAGGCAAAATGCCGCAAAAAAGGGAATAAGGG
CGACACGGAAATGTTGAATACTCATACTCTTCCTTTTTCAATATTATTGAAGCATTTATCAGGGTTATTG
TCTCATGAGCGGATACATATTTGAATGTATTTAGAAAAATAAACAAATAGGGGTTCCGCGCACATTTCCC
CGAAAAGTGCCACCTGACGTC
Features (pLannotate 1.2.2; 24 found; start..end, strand, type, name):
     28..80      -  misc_feature   bom (fragment): basis of mobility region from pBR322
    235..614     +  enhancer       CMV enhancer: human cytomegalovirus immediate early enhancer
    615..818     +  promoter       CMV promoter: human cytomegalovirus (CMV) immediate early promoter
    814..847     +  LTR            5' LTR (truncated) (fragment): truncated 5' long terminal repeat (LTR) from HIV-1
    863..881     +  promoter       T7 promoter: promoter for bacteriophage T7 RNA polymerase
    915..980     +  CDS            MAP2K2 (fragment): MP2K2_HUMAN - Also known as MEK2, MKK2, PRKMK2. Experimental evidence at protein level: Swiss-Prot protein existence level 1. Catalyzes the concomitant phosphorylation of a threonine and a tyrosine residue in a Thr-Glu-Tyr sequence located in MAP kinases. Activates the ERK1 and ERK2 MAP kinases (By similarity). Activates BRAF in a KSR1 or KSR2-dependent manner; by binding to KSR1 or KSR2 releases the inhibitory intramolecular interaction between KSR1 or KSR2 protein kinase and N-terminal domains which promotes KSR1 or KSR2-BRAF dimerization and BRAF activation (PubMed:29433126). From Homo sapi
    981..2393    +  CDS            tdTomato: tdTomato is a basic (constitutively fluorescent) orange fluorescent protein published in 2004, derived from Discosoma sp.. It is reported to be a somewhat slowly-maturing tandem dimer with low acid sensitivity.
   2412..2432    +  CDS            SV40 NLS: nuclear localization signal of SV40 (simian virus 40) large T antigen
   2436..2456    +  CDS            SV40 NLS: nuclear localization signal of SV40 (simian virus 40) large T antigen
   2460..2480    +  CDS            SV40 NLS: nuclear localization signal of SV40 (simian virus 40) large T antigen
   2513..2737    +  polyA_signal   bGH poly(A) signal: bovine growth hormone polyadenylation signal
   2741..2762    +  promoter       SV40 promoter (fragment): SV40 enhancer and early promoter
   2783..3211    +  rep_origin     f1 ori (sequence partly withheld): f1 bacteriophage origin of replication; arrow indicates direction of (+) strand synthesis
   3225..3554    +  promoter       SV40 promoter: SV40 enhancer and early promoter
   3621..4412    +  CDS            neo: KKA2_KLEPN - Also known as kan, nptII. Experimental evidence at protein level: Swiss-Prot protein existence level 1. Resistance to kanamycin, neomycin, paromomycin, ribostamycin, butirosin and gentamicin B. From Klebsiella pneumoniae.
   4436..4594    +  CDS            ble (fragment): BLE_KLEPN - Experimental evidence at protein level: Swiss-Prot protein existence level 1. Binding protein with a strong affinity to the bleomycin family of antibiotics. Binds to CL990; an antimitotic-antibiotic compound. From Klebsiella pneumoniae.
   4589..4710    +  polyA_signal   SV40 poly(A) signal: SV40 polyadenylation signal
   4783..4799    -  protein_bind   lac operator: The lac repressor binds to the lac operator to inhibit transcription in E. coli. This inhibition can be relieved by adding lactose or isopropyl-β-D-thiogalactopyranoside (IPTG). lac repressor encoded by lacI
   4807..4837    -  promoter       lac promoter: promoter for the E. coli lac operon
   4852..4873    -  protein_bind   CAP binding site: CAP binding activates transcription in the presence of cAMP. E. coli catabolite activator protein
   4886..4978    -  CDS            lacI (fragment): lac repressor; lacI; The lac repressor binds to the lac operator to inhibit transcription in E. coli. This inhibition can be relieved by adding lactose or isopropyl-β-D-thiogalactopyranoside (IPTG).
   5161..5746    -  rep_origin     ori: high-copy-number ColE1/pMB1/pBR322/pUC origin of replication
   5917..6777    -  CDS            AmpR: β-lactamase; bla; confers resistance to ampicillin, carbenicillin, and related antibiotics
   6778..6882    -  promoter       AmpR promoter: bla
