[The description below was written by a language model from this plasmid's Addgene catalogue record and pLannotate feature annotations shown in this document.]
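Description:
NESRA-DEVD-BNLS is a mammalian expression plasmid built on a pcDNA3.1 backbone whose multiple cloning site was replaced with a custom sequence matching the reading frame of pBAD HisB. It is maintained in E. coli as a high-copy plasmid through a ColE1/pUC-type origin and ampicillin resistance. It also carries an f1 origin and an SV40 promoter-driven neomycin resistance cassette with an SV40 poly(A) signal, which allows G418 selection of transfected cells. The catalogue lists a total size of about 7.0 kb, whereas the depositor's full sequence record is 6,913 nt.

The payload is a synthetic open reading frame of roughly 1.5 kb, expressed from the CMV enhancer/promoter and terminated by the bGH polyadenylation signal, with a T7 promoter upstream. It encodes a tandem red dimerization-dependent fluorescent protein pair, ddRFP A and ddRFP B. As the plasmid name indicates, the two copies are joined by a DEVD caspase-3 cleavage motif. A nuclear export signal sits at the N-terminal end on the A copy; the annotation tool labels this short stretch as a MAP2K2 fragment. Three SV40-type nuclear localization signals follow the B copy at the C terminus. The automated annotation calls the fluorescent protein region tdTomato, which probably reflects sequence similarity between the ddFP pair and this tandem dimer rather than an actual tdTomato insert. The tag field in the record mentions "ddGFP A", although the insert is described as the red pair.

This is construct 1 of a two-plasmid, red-to-green colour-switch caspase-3 biosensor and is co-expressed with the partner plasmid GANLS. In the intact protein the A and B copies associate to give red fluorescence. The design implies that cleavage at DEVD frees the NLS-tagged B copy to pair with a green A partner, giving a ratiometric readout.
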