Addgene plasmid #50849: NESRA-DEVD-BNLS
Purpose: Expresses a tandem red ddFP heterodimer in mammalian cells, construct 1 for a red to green colour switch-based fluorescent caspase-3 biosensor, used together with a second plasmid GANLS.
Depositing lab: Robert Campbell. Publication: Ratiometric biosensors based on dimerization-dependent fluorescent protein exchange. Ding Y, Li J, Enterina JR, Shen Y, Zhang I, Tewson PH, Mo GC, Zhang J, Quinn AM, Hughes TE, Maysinger D, Alford SC, Zhang Y, Campbell RE. Nat Methods. 2015 Jan 26. doi: 10.1038/nmeth.3261. PubMed 25622108.
Backbone
  Vector backbone: pcDNA3.1
  Backbone size w/o insert (bp): 5500
  Total vector size (bp): 7024
  Modifications to backbone: Multi cloning sites has been replaced by a customized sequence, which is compatible to the reading frame of vector pBAD hisB.
  Vector type: Mammalian Expression
  Selectable markers: Neomycin (select with G418)
Growth in bacteria
  Bacterial resistance: Ampicillin, 100 μg/mL
  Growth temperature: 37°C
  Growth strain: DH10B
  Copy number: High Copy
Gene/Insert
  Gene/Insert name: ddRFP A and ddRFP B (alt name: dimerization dependent fluorescent protein (ddFP))
  Species: Synthetic; synthetic construct
  Insert size (bp): 1522
  GenBank ID: KF976779
  Promoter: CMV
  Tag / fusion protein: triplicated NLS sequence DPKKKRKV (C terminal on insert); NES sequence LQKKLEELELDE placed after ddGFP A (N terminal on insert)
  Cloning method: Restriction Enzyme; 5′ cloning site XhoI (unknown if destroyed); 3′ cloning site HindIIIt (unknown if destroyed)
  Sequencing primers: 5′ TAATACGACTCACTATAGGG; 3′ TAGAAGGCACAGTCGAGG
Terms and licenses: Academic/Nonprofit Terms; Industry Terms: Not Available to Industry
How to cite: NESRA-DEVD-BNLS was a gift from Robert Campbell (Addgene plasmid # 50849 ; http://n2t.net/addgene:50849 ; RRID:Addgene_50849)
