>Addgene plasmid #50849 | NESRA-DEVD-BNLS | addgene partial sequence | sequence record 100783 | CMV-F 5'-CGCAAATGGGCGGTAGGCGTG-3'
CTCTCTGGCTAACTAGAGAACCCACTGCTTACTGGCTTATCGAAATTAATACGACTCACTATAGGGAGAC
CCAAGCTGGCTAGCGTGCCGCCACCATGGCCTCGAGAATGAACCTGGTGGACCTCCAAAAGAAGCTGGAG
GAGCTGGAGCTGGACGAGCAGCAGATGGTGAGCAAGAGCGAGGAGGTCATCAAAGAGTTCATGCGCTTCA
AGGTGCGCTTGGAGGGCTCCATGAACGGCCACGAGTTCGAGATCGAGGGCGAGGGCGAGGGCCGCCCCTA
CGAGGGCACCCAGACCGCCAAGCTGAAGGTGACCAAGGGCGGCCCCCTGCCCTTCGCCTGGGACATCCTG
TCCCCCCAGATCATGTACGGCTCCAAGGCGTACGTGAAGCACCCCGCCGACGTCCCCGATTACATGAAGC
TGTCCTTCCCCGAGGGCTTCAAGTGGGAGCGCGTGATGCACTTCGAGGACGGCGGTCTGGTGACCGTGAC
TCAGGACACCTCCCTGCAGGACGGCACGCTGATCTACAAGGTGAAGATGCGCGGCACCAACTTCCCCCCC
GACGGCCCCGTAATGCAGAAGAAGACCTTGGGCTGGGATTATGCCACCGAGCGCCTGTACCCCGAA
