>Addgene plasmid #50849 | NESRA-DEVD-BNLS | addgene partial sequence | sequence record 101703 | BGH-rev 5'-TAGAAGGCACAGTCGAGG-3'
CTTTCTCTTCTTTTTTGGATCTACCTTTCTCTTCTTTTTTGGATCTACCTTTCTCTTCTTTTTTGGATCG
CTTCCCGCCGTTCCCTTGTACCGCTCGTCCATGCCCAGACGGTGGCGGCCCTCGGAGCGCCCGTACTGTT
CCACGATGGTGTAGTCCTCGTTGTGGGAGGTGATGTCCAGCTTGGTGTCCACACAGTAATCGCCGGGCAG
TTGCACGGGCTTCTTGGCCATGTAGATGGTCTCGAACTCCACCAGGTAGTGGCCGCCGTCCTTCAGCTTC
AGGGCCTGATAGCTATGGCCCTTCAGCACGCCGTCTTCGGGGTACAGCATCTCGGTGGAGGCCTCCCAGC
CCATGGTCTTCTTCTGCATTACGGGGCCGTCGGGGGGGAAGTTGGTGCCGCGCATCTTCACCTTGCAGAT
CAGCGTGCCGTCCTGCAGGGAGGAGTCCTGGGTAACGGTCACCAGACCGCCGTCTTCGAAGTTCATCACG
CGCTCCCACTTGAAGCCCTCGGGGAAGGGCAGCTTCTTGTAATCGGGGATGTCGGCGGGGTGCCTCACGT
ACGCCTCGGAGCCGTACATGAACTGGGGGGACAGGATGTCCCAGGCGAAGGGCAGGGGGCCGCCCTTGGT
CACCTTCAGCTTGGCGGTCTGGGTGCCCTCGTAGGGGCGGCCCTCGCCCTCGCCCTCGATCTCGAACTCG
TGGCCGTTCATGGAGCCCTCCATGCGCACCTTGAAGCGCATGAACTCTTTGATGGTGGCTCCATCCACCT
CATCGCCGGAGGCGGTACCCTTGTACAGCTCGTCCATGCCCAGGTGGTGGCGGCCCTCGGAGCGCTCGTA
CTGTTCCACGATGGTGTAGTCCTCGTTGTGGGAGGTGATGCCCAGCTTGGTGTCCAC
